Addgene plasmid #118484: pMRE130
Purpose: broad-host range plasmid to constitutively express fluorescent protein genes in bacteria
Depositing lab: Mitja Remus-Emsermann. Depositing organization: University of Canterbury. Publication: Chromatic Bacteria - A Broad Host-Range Plasmid and Chromosomal Insertion Toolbox for Fluorescent Protein Expression in Bacteria. Schlechter RO, Jun H, Bernach M, Oso S, Boyd E, Munoz-Lintz DA, Dobson RCJ, Remus DM, Remus-Emsermann MNP. Front Microbiol. 2018 Dec 12;9:3052. doi: 10.3389/fmicb.2018.03052. eCollection 2018. PubMed 30631309.
Backbone
  Vector backbone: pFru97
  Vector type: Bacterial Expression
  Selectable markers: Chloramphenicol
Growth in bacteria
  Bacterial resistance: Kanamycin, 50 μg/mL
  Growth temperature: 37°C
  Growth strain: E. coli S17-1 lambda pir
  Copy number: High Copy
Gene/Insert
  Gene/Insert name: TagBFP2
  Species: Synthetic
  Cloning method: Gibson Cloning
Resource information
  A portion of this plasmid was derived from a plasmid made by: mTagBFP2-pBAD
Terms and licenses: Academic/Nonprofit Terms; Industry Terms: Not Available to Industry
Depositor comments: Please visit https://www.biorxiv.org/content/early/2018/09/07/402172 for bioRxiv preprint.
How to cite: pMRE130 was a gift from Mitja Remus-Emsermann (Addgene plasmid # 118484 ; http://n2t.net/addgene:118484 ; RRID:Addgene_118484)
