[The description below was written by a language model from this plasmid's Addgene catalogue record and pLannotate feature annotations shown in this document.]
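Description:
pMRE130 is a broad-host-range bacterial expression plasmid of about 7.6 kb, built on the pFru97 backbone by Gibson assembly and designed to express a blue fluorescent protein constitutively in diverse bacteria. Replication depends on the pBBR1 origin together with its cognate Rep protein, a system from Bordetella bronchiseptica that functions in many Gram-negative hosts. Two complete resistance genes are annotated: neo (nptII), which confers kanamycin resistance and matches the recorded bacterial selection, and a cat gene with a partial cat promoter, which matches the chloramphenicol marker listed in the record. The plasmid is maintained in E. coli S17-1 lambda pir, a strain commonly used as a conjugation donor, although no transfer origin appears in the feature table.

The payload is the mTagBFP2 coding sequence, a rapidly maturing monomeric blue fluorescent protein, derived from an mTagBFP2-pBAD source plasmid. It is followed by the lambda t0 terminator, then by the cat cassette and an rrnB T1 terminator. Four tandem rrnB T1 terminators lie upstream and presumably insulate the cassette from read-through transcription originating in the backbone. The promoter driving mTagBFP2 is not explicitly annotated. The region immediately upstream is called as a Tn5 tnpA fragment, and a similar fragment lies next to neo, so this may be Tn5-derived sequence of the kind found upstream of nptII, but the record does not confirm this. Short TcR, CmR, ble, lacZα and M13 ori fragments and a T7 promoter appear to be backbone remnants. The plasmid belongs to a toolbox of fluorescent protein constructs for labelling bacteria, for example to distinguish strains by colour in microscopy.
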