Features (pLannotate 1.2.2; 21 found; start..end, strand, type, name):
   1023..1794    +  rep_origin     pBBR1 oriV: replication origin of the broad-host-range plasmid pBBR1 from Bordetella bronchiseptica; requires the pBBR1 Rep protein for replication
   1795..2457    +  CDS            pBBR1 Rep: replication protein for the broad-host-range plasmid pBBR1 from Bordetella bronchiseptica
   2518..2587    +  CDS            TcR (fragment): tetracycline efflux protein; tet; confers resistance to tetracycline
   2917..2948    -  CDS            CmR (fragment): chloramphenicol acetyltransferase confers resistance to chloramphenicol
   2948..3025    +  rep_origin     M13 ori (fragment): M13 bacteriophage origin of replication; arrow indicates direction of (+) strand synthesis
   3029..3184    -  CDS            lacZα (fragment): LacZα fragment of β-galactosidase; lacZ fragment
   3192..3210    +  promoter       T7 promoter: promoter for bacteriophage T7 RNA polymerase
   3253..3339    +  terminator     rrnB T1 terminator: Escherichia coli rrnB; transcription terminator T1 from the E. coli rrnB gene
   3436..3522    +  terminator     rrnB T1 terminator: Escherichia coli rrnB; transcription terminator T1 from the E. coli rrnB gene
   3619..3705    +  terminator     rrnB T1 terminator: Escherichia coli rrnB; transcription terminator T1 from the E. coli rrnB gene
   3802..3888    +  terminator     rrnB T1 terminator: Escherichia coli rrnB; transcription terminator T1 from the E. coli rrnB gene
   3992..4309    +  CDS            tnpA (fragment): TN5P_ECOLX - Also known as tnp. Experimental evidence at protein level: Swiss-Prot protein existence level 1. Mediates transposition of transposon Tn5 by a 'cut and paste' mechanism. First, the monomeric transposase binds the 19 bp inverted DNA repeats flanking the transposon. Then, dimerization of the DNA- bound transposase creates a synaptic DNA complex. After nicking of the first DNA strand, excision of the transposon proceeds through a series of intermediates. The transposase then mediates the insertion of the transposon at a new site by strand transfer. The activity of the wild- type tran
   4346..5056    +  CDS            mTagBFP2: mTagBFP2 is a basic (constitutively fluorescent) blue fluorescent protein published in 2011, derived from Entacmaea quadricolor. It is reported to be a very rapidly-maturing monomer with very low acid sensitivity.
   5073..5167    +  terminator     lambda t0 terminator: transcription terminator from phage lambda
   5182..5210    +  promoter       cat promoter (fragment): promoter of the E. coli cat gene encoding chloramphenicol acetyltransferase
   5211..5867    +  CDS            cat: CAT_ECOLX - Experimental evidence at protein level: Swiss-Prot protein existence level 1. This enzyme is an effector of chloramphenicol resistance in bacteria. From Escherichia coli. This protein is used as a marker in many commonly used cloning vectors, such as pACYC184.
   5935..6021    +  terminator     rrnB T1 terminator: Escherichia coli rrnB; transcription terminator T1 from the E. coli rrnB gene
   6071..6187    -  CDS            CmR (fragment): chloramphenicol acetyltransferase; cat; confers resistance to chloramphenicol
   6187..6339    -  CDS            ble (fragment): BLE_KLEPN - Experimental evidence at protein level: Swiss-Prot protein existence level 1. Binding protein with a strong affinity to the bleomycin family of antibiotics. Binds to CL990; an antimitotic-antibiotic compound. From Klebsiella pneumoniae.
   6363..7154    -  CDS            neo: KKA2_KLEPN - Also known as kan, nptII. Experimental evidence at protein level: Swiss-Prot protein existence level 1. Resistance to kanamycin, neomycin, paromomycin, ribostamycin, butirosin and gentamicin B. From Klebsiella pneumoniae.
   7186..7470    -  CDS            tnpA (fragment): TN5P_ECOLX - Also known as tnp. Experimental evidence at protein level: Swiss-Prot protein existence level 1. Mediates transposition of transposon Tn5 by a 'cut and paste' mechanism. First, the monomeric transposase binds the 19 bp inverted DNA repeats flanking the transposon. Then, dimerization of the DNA- bound transposase creates a synaptic DNA complex. After nicking of the first DNA strand, excision of the transposon proceeds through a series of intermediates. The transposase then mediates the insertion of the transposon at a new site by strand transfer. The activity of the wild- type tran
>Addgene plasmid #118484 | pMRE130 | addgene full sequence | sequence record 367818 | Addgene NGS Result
CTCGGGCCGTCTCTTGGGCTTGATCGGCCTTCTTGCGCATCTCACGCGCTCCTGCGGCGGCCTGTAGGGC
AGGCTCATACCCCTGCCGAACCGCTTTTGTCAGCCGGTCGGCCACGGCTTCCGGCGTCTCAACGCGCTTT
GAGATTCCCAGCTTTTCGGCCAATCCCTGCGGTGCATAGGCGCGTGGCTCGACCGCTTGCGGGCTGATGG
TGACGTGGCCCACTGGTGGCCGCTCCAGGGCCTCGTAGAACGCCTGAATGCGCGTGTGACGTGCCTTGCT
GCCCTCGATGCCCCGTTGCAGCCCTAGATCGGCCACAGCGGCCGCAAACGTGGTCTGGTCGCGGGTCATC
TGCGCTTTGTTGCCGATGAACTCCTTGGCCGACAGCCTGCCGTCCTGCGTCAGCGGCACCACGAACGCGG
TCATGTGCGGGCTGGTTTCGTCACGGTGGATGCTGGCCGTCACGATGCGATCCGCCCCGTACTTGTCCGC
CAGCCACTTGTGCGCCTTCTCGAAGAACGCCGCCTGCTGTTCTTGGCTGGCCGACTTCCACCATTCCGGG
CTGGCCGTCATGACGTACTCGACCGCCAACACAGCGTCCTTGCGCCGCTTCTCTGGCAGCAACTCGCGCA
GTCGGCCCATCGCTTCATCGGTGCTGCTGGCCGCCCAGTGCTCGTTCTCTGGCGTCCTGCTGGCGTCAGC
GTTGGGCGTCTCGCGCTCGCGGTAGGCGTGCTTGAGACTGGCCGCCACGTTGCCCATTTTCGCCAGCTTC
TTGCATCGCATGATCGCGTATGCCGCCATGCCTGCCCCTCCCTTTTGGTGTCCAACCGGCTCGACGGGGG
CAGCGCAAGGCGGTGCCTCCGGCGGGCCACTCAATGCTTGAGTATACTCACTAGACTTTGCTTCGCAAAG
TCGTGACCGCCTACGGCGGCTGCGGCGCCCTACGGGCTTGCTCTCCGGGCTTCGCCCTGCGCGGTCGCTG
CGCTCCCTTGCCAGCCCGTGGATATGTGGACGATGGCCGCGAGCGGCCACCGGCTGGCTCGCTTCGCTCG
GCCCGTGGACAACCCTGCTGGACAAGCTGATGGACAGGCTGCGCCTGCCCACGAGCTTGACCACAGGGAT
TGCCCACCGGCTACCCAGCCTTCGACCACATACCCACCGGCTCCAACTGCGCGGCCTGCGGCCTTGCCCC
ATCAATTTTTTTAATTTTCTCTGGGGAAAAGCCTCCGGCCTGCGGCCTGCGCGCTTCGCTTGCCGGTTGG
ACACCAAGTGGAAGGCGGGTCAAGGCTCGCGCAGCGACCGCGCAGCGGCTTGGCCTTGACGCGCCTGGAA
CGACCCAAGCCTATGCGAGTGGGGGCAGTCGAAGGGCGAAGCCCGCCCGCCTGCCCCCCGAGCCTCACGG
CGGCGAGTGCGGGGGTTCCAAGGGGGCAGCGCCACCTTGGGCAAGGCCGAAGGCCGCGCAGTCGATCAAC
AAGCCCCGGAGGGGCCACTTTTTGCCGGAGGGGGAGCCGCGCCGAAGGCGTGGGGGAACCCCGCAGGGGT
GCCCTTCTTTGGGCACCAAAGAACTAGATATAGGGCGAAATGCGAAAGACTTAAAAATCAACAACTTAAA
AAAGGGGGGTACGCAACAGCTCATTGCGGCACCCCCCGCAATAGCTCATTGCGTAGGTTAAAGAAAATCT
GTAATTGACTGCCACTTTTACGCAACGCATAATTGTTGTCGCGCTGCCGAAAAGTTGCAGCTGATTGCGC
ATGGTGCCGCAACCGTGCGGCACCCCTACCGCATGGAGATAAGCATGGCCACGCAGTCCAGAGAAATCGG
CATTCAAGCCAAGAACAAGCCCGGTCACTGGGTGCAAACGGAACGCAAAGCGCATGAGGCGTGGGCCGGG
CTTATTGCGAGGAAACCCACGGCGGCAATGCTGCTGCATCACCTCGTGGCGCAGATGGGCCACCAGAACG
CCGTGGTGGTCAGCCAGAAGACACTTTCCAAGCTCATCGGACGTTCTTTGCGGACGGTCCAATACGCAGT
CAAGGACTTGGTGGCCGAGCGCTGGATCTCCGTCGTGAAGCTCAACGGCCCCGGCACCGTGTCGGCCTAC
GTGGTCAATGACCGCGTGGCGTGGGGCCAGCCCCGCGACCAGTTGCGCCTGTCGGTGTTCAGTGCCGCCG
TGGTGGTTGATCACGACGACCAGGACGAATCGCTGTTGGGGCATGGCGACCTGCGCCGCATCCCGACCCT
GTATCCGGGCGAGCAGCAACTACCGACCGGCCCCGGCGAGGAGCCGCCCAGCCAGCCCGGCATTCCGGGC
ATGGAACCAGACCTGCCAGCCTTGACCGAAACGGAGGAATGGGAACGGCGCGGGCAGCAGCGCCTGCCGA
TGCCCGATGAGCCGTGTTTTCTGGACGATGGCGAGCCGTTGGAGCCGCCGACACGGGTCACGCTGCCGCG
CCGGTAGCACTTGGGTTGCGCAGCAACCCGTAAGTGCGCTGTTCCAGACTATCGGCTGTAGCCGCCTCGC
CGCCCTATACCTTGTCTGCCTCCCCGCGTTGCGTCGCGGTGCATGGAGCCGGGCCACCTCGACCTGAATG
GAAGCCGGCGGCACCTCGCTAACGGATTCACCGTTTTTATCAGGCTCTGGGAGGCAGAATAAATGATCAT
ATCGTCAATTATTACCTCCACGGGGAGAGCCTGAGCAAACTGGCCTCAGGCATTTGAGAAGCACACGGTC
ACACTGCTTCCGGTAGTCAATAAACCGGTAAACCAGCAATAGACATAAGCGGCTATTTAACGACCCTGCC
CTGAACCGACGACCGGGTCGAATTTGCTTTCGAATTTCTGCCATTCATCCGCTTATTATCACTTATTCAG
GCGTAGCAACCAGGCGTTTAAGGGCACCAATAACTGCCTTAAAAAAATTACGCCCCGCCCTGCCACTCAT
CGCAGTACGGCCTATTGGTTAAAAAATGAGCTGATTTAACAAAAATTTAACGCGAATTTTAACAAAATAT
TAACGCTTACAATTTCCATTCGCCATTCAGGCTGCGCAACTGTTGGGAAGGGCGATCGGTGCGGGCCTCT
TCGCTATTACGCCAGCTGGCGAAAGGGGGATGTGCTGCAAGGCGATTAAGTTGGGTAACGCCAGGGTTTT
CCCAGTCACGACGTTGTAAAACGACGGCCAGTGAGCGCGCGTAATACGACTCACTATAGGGCGAATTGGA
GCTGGGGCCGCAATTCCCAATTCCCCAGGCATCAAATAAAACGAAAGGCTCAGTCGAAAGACTGGGCCTT
TCGTTTTATCTGTTGTTTGTCGGTGAACGCTCTCCTGAGTAGGACAAATCCGCCGGGAGCGGATTTGAAC
GTTGCGAAGCAACGGCCCGGAGGGTGGCGGGCAGGACGCCCGCCATAAACTGCCAGGAATTAATTCCCCA
GGCATCAAATAAAACGAAAGGCTCAGTCGAAAGACTGGGCCTTTCGTTTTATCTGTTGTTTGTCGGTGAA
CGCTCTCCTGAGTAGGACAAATCCGCCGGGAGCGGATTTGAACGTTGCGAAGCAACGGCCCGGAGGGKGG
SGGGCAGGACGCCCGCCATAAACTGCCAGGAATTAATTCCCCAGGCATCAAATAAAACGAAAGGCTCAGT
CGAAAGACTGGGCCTTTCGTTTTATCTGTTGTTTGTCGGTGAACGCTCTCCTGAGTAGGACAAATCCGCC
GGGAGCGGATTTGAACGTTGCGAAGCAACGGCCCGGAGGGTGGCGGGCAGGACGCCCGCCATAAACTGCC
AGGAATTAATTCCCCAGGCATCAAATAAAACGAAAGGCTCAGTCGAAAGACTGGGCCTTTCGTTTTATCT
GTTGTTTGTCGGTGAACGCTCTCCTGAGTAGGACAAATCCGCCGGGAGCGGATTTGAACGTTGCGAAGCA
ACGGCCCGGAGGGTGGCGGGCAGGACGCCCGCCATAAACTGCCAGGAATTGGGGATCGGATTCGAGCTCG
CACGCTGCCGCAAGCACTCAGGGCGCAAGGGCTGCTAAAGGAAGCGGAACACGTAGAAAGCCAGTCCGCA
GAAACGGTGCTGACCCCGGATGAATGTCAGCTACTGGGCTATCTGGACAAGGGAAAACGCAAGCGCAAAG
AGAAAGCAGGTAGCTTGCAGTGGGCTTACATGGCGATAGCTAGACTGGGCGGTTTTATGGACAGCAAGCG
AACCGGAATTGCCAGCTGGGGCGCCCTCTGGTAAGGTTGGGAAGCCCTGCAAAGTAAACTGGATGGCTTT
CTTGCCGCCAAGGATCTGATGGCGCAGGGGATCAAGATCTGATCAAGAGACAGGATACTAGTGGAGGAAG
AAAAAATGGTGTCTAAGGGCGAAGAGCTGATTAAGGAGAACATGCACATGAAGCTGTACATGGAGGGCAC
CGTGGACAACCATCACTTCAAGTGCACATCCGAGGGCGAAGGCAAGCCCTACGAGGGCACCCAGACCATG
AGAATCAAGGTGGTCGAGGGCGGCCCTCTCCCCTTCGCCTTCGACATCCTGGCTACTAGCTTCCTCTACG
GCAGCAAGACCTTCATCAACCACACCCAGGGCATCCCCGACTTCTTCAAGCAGTCCTTCCCTGAGGGCTT
CACATGGGAGAGAGTCACCACATACGAAGACGGGGGCGTGCTGACCGCTACCCAGGACACCAGCCTCCAG
GACGGCTGCCTCATCTACAACGTCAAGATCAGAGGGGTGAACTTCACATCCAACGGCCCTGTGATGCAGA
AGAAAACACTCGGCTGGGAGGCCTTCACCGAGACGCTGTACCCCGCTGACGGCGGCCTGGAAGGCAGAAA
CGACATGGCCCTGAAGCTCGTGGGCGGGAGCCATCTGATCGCAAACGCCAAGACCACATATAGATCCAAG
AAACCCGCTAAGAACCTCAAGATGCCTGGCGTCTACTATGTGGACTACAGACTGGAAAGAATCAAGGAGG
CCAACAACGAGACCTACGTCGAGCAGCACGAGGTGGCAGTGGCCAGATACTGCGACCTCCCTAGCAAACT
GGGGCACAAGCTTAATTAATTAGCTGAGCTTGGACTCCTGTTGATAGATCCAGTAATGACCTCAGAACTC
CATCTGGATTTGTTCAGAACGCTCGGTTGCCGCCGGGCGTTTTTTATTGGTGAGAATCCAAGCTAGCTTG
GCGAGATTTTCAGGAGCTAAGGAAGCTAAAATGGAGAAAAAAATCACTGGATATACCACCGTTGATATAT
CCCAATGGCATCGTAAAGAACATTTTGAGGCATTTCAGTCAGTTGCTCAATGTACCTATAACCAGACCGT
TCAGCTGGATATTACGGCCTTTTTAAAGACCGTAAAGAAAAATAAGCACAAGTTTTATCCGGCCTTTATT
CACATTCTTGCCCGCCTGATGAATGCTCATCCGGAATTTCGTATGGCAATGAAAGACGGTGAGCTGGTGA
TATGGGATAGTGTTCACCCTTGTTACACCGTTTTCCATGAGCAAACTGAAACGTTTTCATCGCTCTGGAG
TGAATACCACGACGATTTCCGGCAGTTTCTACACATATATTCGCAAGATGTGGCGTGTTACGGTGAAAAC
CTGGCCTATTTCCCTAAAGGGTTTATTGAGAATATGTTTTTCGTCTCAGCCAATCCCTGGGTGAGTTTCA
CCAGTTTTGATTTAAACGTGGCCAATATGGACAACTTCTTCGCCCCCGTTTTCACCATGGGCAAATATTA
TACGCAAGGCGACAAGGTGCTGATGCCGCTGGCGATTCAGGTTCATCATGCCGTTTGTGATGGCTTCCAT
GTCGGCAGAATGCTTAATGAATTACAACAGTACTGCGATGAGTGGCAGGGCGGGGCGTAATTTTTTTAAG
GCAGTTATTGGTGCCCTTAAACGCCTGGGGTAATGACTCTCTAGCTTGAGGCATCAAATAAAACGAAAGG
CTCAGTCGAAAGACTGGGCCTTTCGTTTTATCTGTTGTTTGTCGGTGAACGCTCTCCTGAGTAGGACAAA
TCCGCCGCTAGGAGCTTGCGGCCGCCAGTGTGATGGATATCTGCATAAAAACTGTTGTAATTCATTAAGC
ATTCTGCCGACATGGAAGCCATCACAAACGGCATGATGAACCTGAATCGCCAGCGGCATCAGCACCTTGT
CGCCTTGCGTATAATATTTGCCCATGGGGGTGGGCGAAGAACTCCAGCATGAGATCCCCGCGCTGGAGGA
TCATCCAGCCGGCGTCCCGGAAAACGATTCCGAAGCCCAACCTTTCATAGAAGGCGGCGGTGGAATCGAA
ATCTCGTGATGGCAGGTTGGGCGTCGCTTGGTCGGTCATTTCGAACCCCAGAGTCCCGCTCAGAAGAACT
CGTCAAGAAGGCGATAGAAGGCGATGCGCTGCGAATCGGGAGCGGCGATACCGTAAAGCACGAGGAAGCG
GTCAGCCCATTCGCCGCCAAGCTCTTCAGCAATATCACGGGTAGCCAACGCTATGTCCTGATAGCGGTCC
GCCACACCCAGCCGGCCACAGTCGATGAATCCAGAAAAGCGGCCATTTTCCACCATGATATTCGGCAAGC
AGGCATCGCCATGGGTCACGACGAGATCCTCGCCGTCGGGCATGCGCGCCTTGAGCCTGGCGAACAGTTC
GGCTGGCGCGAGCCCCTGATGCTCTTCGTCCAGATCATCCTGATCGACAAGACCGGCTTCCATCCGAGTA
CGTGCTCGCTCGATGCGATGTTTCGCTTGGTGGTCGAATGGGCAGGTAGCCGGATCAAGCGTATGCAGCC
GCCGCATTGCATCAGCCATGATGGATACTTTCTCGGCAGGAGCAAGGTGAGATGACAGGAGATCCTGCCC
CGGCACTTCGCCCAATAGCAGCCAGTCCCTTCCCGCTTCAGTGACAACGTCGAGCACAGCTGCGCAAGGA
ACGCCCGTCGTGGCCAGCCACGATAGCCGCGCTGCCTCGTCCTGCAGTTCATTCAGGGCACCGGACAGGT
CGGTCTTGACAAAAAGAACCGGGCGCCCCTGCGCTGACAGCCGGAACACGGCGGCATCAGAGCAGCCGAT
TGTCTGTTGTGCCCAGTCATAGCCGAATAGCCTCTCCACCCAAGCGGCCGGAGAACCTGCGTGCAATCCA
TCTTGTTCAATCATGCGAAACGATCCTCATCCTGTCTCTTGATCAGATCTTGATCCCCTGCGCCATCAGA
TCCTTGGCGGCAAGAAAGCCATCCAGTTTACTTTGCAGGGCTTCCCAACCTTACCAGAGGGCGCCCCAGC
TGGCAATTCCGGTTCGCTTGCTGTCCATAAAACCGCCCAGTCTAGCTATCGCCATGTAAGCCCACTGCAA
GCTACCTGCTTTCTCTTTGCGCTTGCGTTTTCCCTTGTCCAGATAGCCCAGTAGCTGACATTCATCCCAG
GTGGCACTTTTCGGGGAAATGTGCGCGCCCGCGTTCCTGCTGGCGCTGGGCCTGTTTCTGGCGCTGGACT
TCCCGCTGTTCCGTCAGCAGCTTTTCGCCCACGGCCTTGATGATCGCGGCGGCCTTGGCCTGCATATCCC
GATTCAACGGCCCCAGGGCGTCCAGAACGGGCTTCAGGCGCTCCCGAAGGT
